>Addgene plasmid #152956 | pGBW-m4133724 | depositor full sequence | sequence record 295968 | Full Sequence
CACCATGAGCGCCGTTAAGCGGACAATCAAAGGGACCCATCACTGGTTGCTCCTTACTATACTGACGTCT
TTACTGGTCTTGGTACAGAGTACACAATGGTCGCTTTTCTTTTTTCTGTACGAGAATGCATTCCTCCCAT
TTGCGATGGGAATCATTGCTATGTCCGCCTTCGCTATGATGTTCGTGAAGCACAAACATGCCTTCCTTTG
CCTGTTTCTCCTACCCTCACTGGCAACCGTGGCCTATTTTAACATGGTGTACATGCCTGCGAGCTGGGTC
ATGCGAATTATGACTTGGCTGGACATGGTTGATACCTCCCTATCTGGCTTCAAGTTAAAGGACTGTGTGA
TGTATGCATCAGCTGTAGTGCTGCTAATCCTGATGACAGCTCGCACAGTCTACGATGACGGTGCCAGGAG
AGTGTGGACTCTGATGAATGTCCTCACCTTAGTTTATAAAGTATACTATGGCAACGCTCTCGATCAGGCC
ATTAGTATGTGGGCATTGATAATCTCCGTGACGAGTAACTACAGCGGAGTGGTAACCACTGTCATGTTTT
TGGCACGCGGGATAGTGTTCATGTGTGTCGAATATTGCCCGATCTTTTTTATCACAGGGAATACTCTGCA
ATGCATTATGCTGGTTTACTGTTTCTTGGGCTATTTCTGCACCTGTTATTTTGGTCTATTCTGCCTGCTT
AATAGGTACTTTCGTTTGACACTAGGAGTCTATGATTACTTGGTGAGCACGCAGGAGTTTCGGTATATGA
ACAGTCAGGGCCTGCTTCCCCCAAAGAACTCTATTGACGCGTTTAAACTCAATATAAAGCTGTTGGGCGT
GGGTGGAAAACCTTGCATCAAGGTGGCCACTGTGCAGGAAAACCTTTACTTTCAGTCGAAGAGGCGATGG
AAAAAGAATTTTATCGCGGTGAGTGCAGCCAACAGATTCAAAAAGATATCCTCGTCTGGTGCCCTCTAAG
CTAGCTTGACTGACTGAGATACAGCGTACCTTCAGCTCACAGACATGATAAGATACATTGATGAGTTTGG
ACAAACCACAACTAGAATGCAGTGAAAAAAATGCTTTATTTGTGAAATTTGTGATGCTATTGCTTTATTT
GTAACCATTATAAGCTGCAATAAACAAGTTAACAACAACAATTGCATTCATTTTATGTTTCAGGTTCAGG
GGGAGGTGTGGGAGGTTTTTTAAAGCAAGTAAAACCTCTACAAATGTGGTATTGGCCCATCTCTATCGGT
ATCGTAGCATAACCCCTTGGGGCCTCTAAACGGGTCTTGAGGGGTTTTTTGTGCCCCTCGGGCCGGATTG
CTATCTACCGGCATTGGCGCAGAAAAAAATGCCTGATGCGACGCTGCGCGTCTTATACTCCCACATATGC
CAGATTCAGCAACGGATACGGCTTCCCCAACTTGCCCACTTCCATACGTGTCCTCCTTACCAGAAATTTA
TCCTTAAGGTCGTCAGCTATCCTGCAGGCGATCTCTCGATTTCGATCAAGACATTCCTTTAATGGTCTTT
TCTGGACACCACTAGGGGTCAGAAGTAGTTCATCAAACTTTCTTCCCTCCCTAATCTCATTGGTTACCTT
GGGCTATCGAAACTTAATTAACCAGTCAAGTCAGCTACTTGGCGAGATCGACTTGTCTGGGTTTCGACTA
CGCTCAGAATTGCGTCAGTCAAGTTCGATCTGGTCCTTGCTATTGCACCCGTTCTCCGATTACGAGTTTC
ATTTAAATCATGTGAGCAAAAGGCCAGCAAAAGGCCAGGAACCGTAAAAAGGCCGCGTTGCTGGCGTTTT
TCCATAGGCTCCGCCCCCCTGACGAGCATCACAAAAATCGACGCTCAAGTCAGAGGTGGCGAAACCCGAC
AGGACTATAAAGATACCAGGCGTTTCCCCCTGGAAGCTCCCTCGTGCGCTCTCCTGTTCCGACCCTGCCG
CTTACCGGATACCTGTCCGCCTTTCTCCCTTCGGGAAGCGTGGCGCTTTCTCATAGCTCACGCTGTAGGT
ATCTCAGTTCGGTGTAGGTCGTTCGCTCCAAGCTGGGCTGTGTGCACGAACCCCCCGTTCAGCCCGACCG
CTGCGCCTTATCCGGTAACTATCGTCTTGAGTCCAACCCGGTAAGACACGACTTATCGCCACTGGCAGCA
GCCACTGGTAACAGGATTAGCAGAGCGAGGTATGTAGGCGGTGCTACAGAGTTCTTGAAGTGGTGGCCTA
ACTACGGCTACACTAGAAGAACAGTATTTGGTATCTGCGCTCTGCTGAAGCCAGTTACCTTCGGAAAAAG
AGTTGGTAGCTCTTGATCCGGCAAACAAACCACCGCTGGTAGCGGTGGTTTTTTTGTTTGCAAGCAGCAG
ATTACGCGCAGAAAAAAAGGATCTCAAGAAGATCCTTTGATCTTTTCTACGGGGTCTGACGCTCAGTGGA
ACGAAAACTCACGTTAAGGGATTTTGGTCATGAGATTATCAAAAAGGATCTTCACCTAGATCCTTTTAAA
TTAAAAATGAAGTTTTAAATCAATCTAAAGTATATATGAGTAAACTTGGTCTGACAGTTACCAATGCTTA
ATCAGTGAGGCACCTATCTCAGCGATCTGTCTATTTCGTTCATCCATAGTTGCATTTAAATTTCCGAACT
CTCCAAGGCCCTCGTCGGAAAATCTTCAAACCTTTCGTCCGATCCATCTTGCAGGCTACCTCTCGAACGA
ACTATCGCAAGTCTCTTGGCCGGCCTTGCGCCTTGGCTATTGCTTGGCAGCGCCTATCGCCAGGTATTAC
TCCAATCCCGAATATCCGAGATCGGGATCACCCGAGAGAAGTTCAACCTACATCCTCAATCCCGATCTAT
CCGAGATCCGAGGAATATCGAAATCGGGGCGCGCCTGGCCTCCGCGCCGGGTTTTGGCGCCTCCCGCGGG
CGCCCCCCTCGTCACGGCGAGCGCTGCCACGTCAGACGAAGGGCGCAGGAGCGTCCTGATCCTTCCGCCC
GGACGCTCAGGACAGCGGCCCGCTGCTCATAAGACTCGGCCTTAGAACCCCAGTATCAGCAGAAGGACAT
TTTAGGACGGGACTTGGGTGACTCTAGGGCACTGGTTTTCTTTCCAGAGAGCGGAACAGGCGAGGAAAAG
TAGTCCCTTCTCGGCGATTCTGCGGAGGGATCTCCGTGGGGCGGTGAACGCCGATGATTATATAAGGACG
CGCCGGGTGTGGCACAGCTAGTTCCGTCGCAGCCGGGATTTGGGTCGCGGTTCTTGTTTGTGGATCGCTG
TGATCGTCACTTGGTGAGTAGCGGGCTGCTGGGCTGGCCGGGGCTTTCGTGGCCGCCGGGCCGCTCGGTG
GGACGGAAGCGTGTGGAGAGACCGCCAAGGGCTGTAGTCTGGGTCCGCGAGCAAGGTTGCCCTGAACTGG
GGGTTGGGGGGAGCGCAGCAAAATGGCGGCTGTTCCCGAGTCTTGAATGGAAGACGCTTGTGAGGCGGGC
TGTGAGGTCGTTGAAACAAGGTGGGGGGCATGGTGGGCGGCAAGAACCCAAGGTCTTGAGCCCTTCGCTA
ATGCGGGAAAGCTCTTATTCGGGTGAGATGGGCTGGGCACCATCTGGGGACCCTGACGTGAAGTTTGTCA
CTGACTGGAGAACTCGGTTTGTCGTCTGTTGCGGGGGCGGCAGTTATGGCGGTGCCGTTGGGCAGTGCAC
CCGTACCTTTGGGAGCGCGCGCCCTCGTCGTGTCGTGACGTCACCCGTTCTGTTGGCTTATAATGCAGGG
TGGGGCCACCTGCCGGTAGGTGTGCGGTAGGCTTTTCTCCGTCGCAGGACGCAGGGTTCGGGCCTAGGGT
AGGCTCTCCTGAATCGACAGGCGCCGGACCTCTGGTGAGGGGAGGGATAAGTGAGGCGTCAGTTTCTTTG
GTCGGTTTTATGTACCTATCTTCTTAAGTAGCTGAAGCTCCGGTTTTGAACTATGCGCTCGGGGTTGGCG
AGTGTGTTTTGTGAAGTTTTTTAGGCACCTTTTGAAATGTAATCATTTGGGTCAATATGTAATTTTCAGT
GTTAGACTTGTAAATTGTCCGCTAAATTCTGGCCGTTTTTGGCTTTTTTGTTAGACAACATGACCGAGTA
CAAGCCCACGGTGCGCCTCGCCACCCGCGACGACGTCCCCAGGGCCGTACGCACCCTCGCCGCCGCGTTC
GCCGACTACCCCGCCACGCGCCACACCGTCGATCCGGACCGCCACATCGAGCGGGTCACCGAGCTGCAAG
AACTCTTCCTCACGCGCGTCGGGCTCGACATCGGCAAGGTGTGGGTCGCGGACGACGGCGCCGCGGTGGC
GGTCTGGACCACGCCGGAGAGCGTCGAAGCGGGGGCGGTGTTCGCCGAGATCGGCCCGCGCATGGCCGAG
TTGAGCGGTTCCCGGCTGGCCGCGCAGCAACAGATGGAGGGCCTCCTGGCGCCGCACCGGCCCAAGGAGC
CCGCGTGGTTCCTGGCCACCGTCGGCGTCTCGCCCGACCACCAGGGCAAGGGTCTGGGCAGCGCCGTCGT
GCTCCCCGGAGTGGAGGCCGCCGAGCGCGCCGGGGTGCCCGCCTTCCTGGAGACCTCCGCGCCCCGCAAC
CTCCCCTTCTACGAGCGGCTCGGCTTCACCGTCACCGCCGACGTCGAGGTGCCCGAAGGACCGCGCACCT
GGTGCATGACCCGCAAGCCCGGTGCCTAGGCTAGTATGTAAGCCTAGTCTTAGATAATAAAATCGCTATC
CATCGAAGATGGATGTGTGTTGGTTTTTTGTGTGTGTAACGCTAGGCGCGCCTGGTGTACCGAGAACGAT
CCTCTCAGTGCGAGTCTCGACGATCCATATCGTTGCTTGGCAGTCAGCCAGTCGGAATCCAGCTTGGGAC
CCAGGAAGTCCAATCGTCAGATATTGTACTCAAGCCTGGTCACGGCAGCGTACCGATCTGTTTAAACCTA
GATATTGATAGTCTGATCGGTCAACGTATAATCGAGTCCTAGCTTTTGCAAACATCTATCAAGAGACAGG
ATCAGCAGGAGGCTTTCGCATGAGTATTCAACATTTCCGTGTCGCCCTTATTCCCTTTTTTGCGGCATTT
TGCCTTCCTGTTTTTGCTCACCCAGAAACGCTGGTGAAAGTAAAAGATGCTGAAGATCAGTTGGGTGCGC
GAGTGGGTTACATCGAACTGGATCTCAACAGCGGTAAGATCCTTGAGAGTTTTCGCCCCGAAGAACGCTT
TCCAATGATGAGCACTTTTAAAGTTCTGCTATGTGGCGCGGTATTATCCCGTATTGACGCCGGGCAAGAG
CAACTCGGTCGCCGCATACACTATTCTCAGAATGACTTGGTTGAGTATTCACCAGTCACAGAAAAGCATC
TTACGGATGGCATGACAGTAAGAGAATTATGCAGTGCTGCCATAACCATGAGTGATAACACTGCGGCCAA
CTTACTTCTGACAACGATTGGAGGACCGAAGGAGCTAACCGCTTTTTTGCACAACATGGGGGATCATGTA
ACTCGCCTTGATCGTTGGGAACCGGAGCTGAATGAAGCCATACCAAACGACGAGCGTGACACCACGATGC
CTGTAGCAATGGCAACAACCTTGCGTAAACTATTAACTGGCGAACTACTTACTCTAGCTTCCCGGCAACA
GTTGATAGACTGGATGGAGGCGGATAAAGTTGCAGGACCACTTCTGCGCTCGGCCCTTCCGGCTGGCTGG
TTTATTGCTGATAAATCTGGAGCCGGTGAGCGTGGGTCTCGCGGTATCATTGCAGCACTGGGGCCAGATG
GTAAGCCCTCCCGTATCGTAGTTATCTACACGACGGGGAGTCAGGCAACTATGGATGAACGAAATAGACA
GATCGCTGAGATAGGTGCCTCACTGATTAAGCATTGGTAACCGATTCTAGGTGCATTGGCGCAGAAAAAA
ATGCCTGATGCGACGCTGCGCGTCTTATACTCCCACATATGCCAGATTCAGCAACGGATACGGCTTCCCC
AACTTGCCCACTTCCATACGTGTCCTCCTTACCAGAAATTTATCCTTAAGATCGTTTAAACTCGACTCTG
GCTCTATCGAATCTCCGTCGTTTCGAGCTTACGCGAACAGCCGTGGCGCTCATTTGCTCGTCGGGCATCG
AATCTCGTCAGCTATCGTCAGCTTACCTTTTTGGCAGCGATCGCGGCTCCCGACATCTTGGACCATTAGC
TCCACAGGTATCTTCTTCCCTCTAGTGGTCATAACAGCAGCTTCAGCTACCTCTCAATTCAAAAAACCCC
TCAAGACCCGTTTAGAGGCCCCAAGGGGTTATGCTATCAATCGTTGCGTTACACACACAAAAAACCAACA
CACATCCATCTTCGATGGATAGCGATTTTATTATCTAACTGCTGATCGAGTGTAGCCAGATCTAGTAATC
AATTACGGGGTCATTAGTTCATAGCCCATATATGGAGTTCCGCGTTACATAACTTACGGTAAATGGCCCG
CCTGGCTGACCGCCCAACGACCCCCGCCCATTGACGTCAATAATGACGTATGTTCCCATAGTAACGCCAA
TAGGGACTTTCCATTGACGTCAATGGGTGGAGTATTTACGGTAAACTGCCCACTTGGCAGTACATCAAGT
GTATCATATGCCAAGTACGCCCCCTATTGACGTCAATGACGGTAAATGGCCCGCCTGGCATTATGCCCAG
TACATGACCTTATGGGACTTTCCTACTTGGCAGTACATCTACGTATTAGTCATCGCTATTACCATGCTGA
TGCGGTTTTGGCAGTACATCAATGGGCGTGGATAGCGGTTTGACTCACGGGGATTTCCAAGTCTCCACCC
CATTGACGTCAATGGGAGTTTGTTTTGGCACCAAAATCAACGGGACTTTCCAAAATGTCGTAACAACTCC
GCCCCATTGACGCAAATGGGCGGTAGGCGTGTACGGTGGGAGGTCTATATAAGCAGAGCTGGTTTAGTGA
ACCGTCAGATCAGATCTTTGTCGATCCTACCATCCACTCGACACACCCGCCAGCGGCCGC
Features (pLannotate 1.2.2; 20 found; start..end, strand, type, name):
      8..886     +  CDS            R1A_SARS2 (fragment): Experimental evidence at protein level: Swiss-Prot protein existence level 1. [Non-structural protein 10]: Plays a pivotal role in viral transcription by stimulating both nsp14 3'-5' exoribonuclease and nsp16 2'-O-methyltransferase activities. Therefore plays an essential role in viral mRNAs cap methylation. From Severe acute respiratory syndrome coronavirus 2 (2019-nCoV) (SARS-CoV-2).
    905..921     +  CDS            CBP (fragment): calmodulin-binding peptide derived from skeletal muscle myosin light chain kinase; binds calmodulin with nanomolar affinity in the presence of calcium
   1029..1150    -  polyA_signal   SV40 poly(A) signal: SV40 polyadenylation signal
   1173..1242    -  CDS            large T antigen (fragment): large T antigen from SV40 (simian virus 40)
   1265..1311    +  terminator     T7 terminator: transcription terminator for bacteriophage T7 RNA polymerase
   1341..1477    +  terminator     rrnG terminator: transcription terminator from the E. coli ribosomal RNA rrnG operon (Albrechtsen et al., 1991)
   1522..1593    +  misc_feature   3' β-globin insulator: insulator downstream of the human β-globin locus (Farrell et al., 2002)
   1819..2407    -  rep_origin     ori: high-copy-number ColE1/pMB1/pBR322/pUC origin of replication
   2579..2643    -  CDS            bla(M) (fragment): β-lactamase lacking the signal sequence; bla(M); allows cytosolic expression of β-lactamase
   2907..4116    +  promoter       UbC promoter: human ubiquitin C promoter
   4120..4717    +  CDS            PuroR (fragment): puromycin N-acetyltransferase; pac from Streptomyces; confers resistance to puromycin
   4746..4794    +  polyA_signal   poly(A) signal: synthetic polyadenylation signal
   5060..5920    +  CDS            AmpR: β-lactamase; bla; confers resistance to ampicillin, carbenicillin, and related antibiotics
   5933..6069    +  terminator     rrnG terminator: transcription terminator from the E. coli ribosomal RNA rrnG operon (Albrechtsen et al., 1991)
   6214..6285    +  misc_feature   5' β-globin insulator: insulator upstream of the human β-globin locus (Farrell et al., 2002)
   6290..6336    -  terminator     T7 terminator: transcription terminator for bacteriophage T7 RNA polymerase
   6354..6402    -  polyA_signal   poly(A) signal: synthetic polyadenylation signal
   6483..6786    +  enhancer       CMV enhancer: human cytomegalovirus immediate early enhancer
   6859..6876    -  promoter       CMV promoter (fragment): human cytomegalovirus (CMV) immediate early promoter
   6939..6990    +  promoter       CMVd2 promoter: truncated human cytomegalovirus (CMV) immediate early promoter that yields moderately reduced expression relative to the full-length promoter
