[The description below was written by a language model from this plasmid's Addgene catalogue record and pLannotate feature annotations shown in this document.]
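Description:
pGBW-m4133724 is a mammalian expression plasmid for wild-type SARS-CoV-2 nsp6, built on the pTwist_CMV_Puro_6 backbone. It is propagated in E. coli through a high-copy ColE1/pUC-type origin with ampicillin selection (AmpR β-lactamase). Mammalian cells carrying the plasmid can be selected with puromycin, using a separate cassette in which the human ubiquitin C promoter drives puromycin N-acetyltransferase followed by a synthetic poly(A) signal.

The payload is an approximately 0.87 kb coding sequence for nsp6, one of the non-structural proteins released from the ORF1ab replicase polyprotein. The automated annotation matches this region to a fragment of the SARS-CoV-2 replicase polyprotein 1a. The functional text attached to that hit refers to nsp10, but this is generic text for the polyprotein entry rather than a description of the insert, which the catalogue identifies as nsp6. Expression is driven by CMV enhancer and promoter elements located just upstream across the circular junction of the record, and the transcript ends at an SV40 polyadenylation signal. According to the catalogue, the backbone adds a C-terminal calmodulin-binding peptide tag separated from nsp6 by a TEV protease cleavage site. The feature table detects only a short CBP fragment directly after the coding region and does not annotate the TEV site.

The backbone also carries 5' and 3' β-globin insulator elements, along with T7 and rrnG terminators and an additional synthetic poly(A) signal around the cassettes, presumably to limit read-through and interference between transcription units. The record supports use for transient or puromycin-selected expression of nsp6 in mammalian cells. The cleavable CBP tag would suit calmodulin-based affinity capture, although no specific application is stated.
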