Addgene plasmid #152956: pGBW-m4133724
Purpose: Mammalian expression plasmid for SARS-CoV-2 nsp6
Depositing lab: Ginkgo Bioworks & Benjie Chen. Depositing organization: Ginkgo Bioworks.
Backbone
  Vector backbone: pTwist_CMV_Puro_6
  Backbone size w/o insert (bp): 6080
  Vector type: Mammalian Expression
  Selectable markers: Puromycin
Growth in bacteria
  Bacterial resistance: Ampicillin, 100 μg/mL
  Growth temperature: 37°C
  Growth strain: DH5alpha
  Copy number: High Copy
Gene/Insert
  Gene/Insert name: SARS-CoV-2 nsp6
  Species: Severe acute respiratory syndrome coronavirus 2
  Insert size (bp): 869
  Mutation: wt
  Entrez Gene: ORF1ab (a.k.a. GU280_gp01)
  Promoter: CMV
  Tag / fusion protein: Cleavable TEV;CBP (C terminal on backbone)
  Cloning method: Unknown
Resource information
  A portion of this plasmid was derived from a plasmid made by: GinkgoBioworks
Depositor comments: NCBI reference sequence: YP_009725302.1
How to cite: pGBW-m4133724 was a gift from Ginkgo Bioworks & Benjie Chen (Addgene plasmid # 152956 ; http://n2t.net/addgene:152956 ; RRID:Addgene_152956)
